Addgene plasmid #148923: pAc5.1B-EGFP-DmMe31B-C285AL289A_AH
Purpose: Insect Expression of DmMe31B-C285AL289A
Depositing lab: Elisa Izaurralde. Depositing organization: Max Planck Institute for Developmental Biology. Publication: Direct role for the Drosophila GIGYF protein in 4EHP-mediated mRNA repression. Ruscica V, Bawankar P, Peter D, Helms S, Igreja C, Izaurralde E. Nucleic Acids Res. 2019 Jul 26;47(13):7035-7048. doi: 10.1093/nar/gkz429. PubMed 31114929.
Backbone
  Vector backbone: Unknown
  Vector type: Insect Expression
Growth in bacteria
  Bacterial resistance: Ampicillin, 100 μg/mL
  Growth temperature: 37°C
  Growth strain: DH5alpha
  Copy number: Low Copy
Gene/Insert
  Gene/Insert name: DmMe31B-C285AL289A
  Species: D. melanogaster (fly)
  Entrez Gene: me31B (a.k.a. Dmel_CG4916, CG4916, DDX6, Dhh1p/Me31b, DmRH3, Dmel\CG4916, ME31B, Mat31B, Me31B, Me31b, l(2)k06607, me31b)
  Cloning method: Unknown
Terms and licenses: Academic/Nonprofit Terms; Industry Terms: Not Available to Industry
Depositor comments: ORF extracted from NCBI:NM_078809.3 Plasmids from this collection were made available to the research community and donated after the lab closed. Please note that the sequence provided by the depositing laboratory may be theoretical/predicted or based on Sanger sequencing results. There may be discrepancies between sequencing results obtained by Addgene and the depositor sequence. If an Addgene verified sequence is not available, please contact before placing your order to request that our lab fully sequence the plasmid.
How to cite: pAc5.1B-EGFP-DmMe31B-C285AL289A_AH was a gift from Elisa Izaurralde (Addgene plasmid # 148923 ; http://n2t.net/addgene:148923 ; RRID:Addgene_148923)
