[The description below was written by a language model from this plasmid's Addgene catalogue record and pLannotate feature annotations shown in this document.]
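Description:
pAc5.1B-EGFP-DmMe31B-C285AL289A_AH is a 7,444-nt insect expression plasmid for producing a GFP-tagged mutant of the Drosophila melanogaster DEAD-box RNA helicase Me31B (the fly DDX6 orthologue). The catalogue lists the backbone as unknown, although the name and the annotated parts point to a pAc5.1-type vector. Expression is driven by the Drosophila actin 5C (Ac5) promoter, a strong constitutive promoter commonly used in cultured fly cells. It is followed by an EGFP coding sequence placed directly upstream of the me31B open reading frame, an arrangement consistent with an N-terminal EGFP fusion. The insert carries two alanine substitutions, C285A and L289A, and the depositor notes that the ORF was taken from an NCBI reference transcript. A V5 epitope tag is annotated downstream of the insert, but the record does not say whether it is read in frame or cut off by a stop codon. An SV40 polyadenylation signal sits after the cassette and is annotated on the opposite strand. Short fragments of SV40 large T antigen and a tetracycline resistance gene nearby appear to be non-functional backbone remnants.

In bacteria the plasmid is maintained through a ColE1/pUC-type origin and selected with ampicillin via the β-lactamase gene and its own promoter. The catalogue calls it low copy, whereas the origin is annotated as a high-copy type. No selectable marker for insect cells is annotated, which suggests transient transfection. Me31B is a core component of ribonucleoprotein complexes involved in translational repression and mRNA decapping, and the associated study examined GIGYF and 4EHP-mediated mRNA repression in Drosophila. The record does not state what the two substitutions are meant to disrupt. The depositor sequence may be theoretical rather than fully verified.
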