Features (pLannotate 1.2.2; 10 found; start..end, strand, type, name):
     56..2568    +  promoter       Ac5 promoter: Drosophila melanogaster actin 5C promoter
   2588..3304    +  CDS            EGFP: EGFP is a basic (constitutively fluorescent) green fluorescent protein published in 1996, derived from Aequorea victoria. It is reported to be a rapidly-maturing weak dimer with moderate acid sensitivity.
   3314..4690    +  CDS            me31B: DDX6_DROME - Experimental evidence at protein level: Swiss-Prot protein existence level 1. ATP-dependent RNA helicase which is a core component of a variety of ribonucleoprotein complexes (RNPs) that play critical roles in translational repression and mRNA decapping during embryogenesis, oogenesis, neurogenesis and neurotransmission (PubMed:11546740, PubMed:16256742, PubMed:17178403, PubMed:18590813, PubMed:21267420, PubMed:21447556, PubMed:28875934, PubMed:28388438, PubMed:17982591, PubMed:31114929). Recruits core components and translational repressors to some RNP complexes, and mediates RNP
   4729..4770    +  CDS            V5 tag: epitope tag from simian virus 5
   4870..5004    -  polyA_signal   SV40 poly(A) signal: SV40 polyadenylation signal
   5027..5111    -  CDS            large T antigen (fragment): large T antigen from SV40 (simian virus 40)
   5112..5582    +  CDS            TcR (fragment): tetracycline efflux protein; tet; confers resistance to tetracycline
   5626..6214    -  rep_origin     ori: high-copy-number ColE1/pMB1/pBR322/pUC origin of replication
   6385..7245    -  CDS            AmpR: β-lactamase; bla; confers resistance to ampicillin, carbenicillin, and related antibiotics
   7246..7350    -  promoter       AmpR promoter: bla
>Addgene plasmid #148923 | pAc5.1B-EGFP-DmMe31B-C285AL289A_AH | depositor full sequence | sequence record 291371 | Full Sequence
CTTCAAGGAATTAATTCTATATTCTAAAAACACAAATGATACTTCTAAAAAAAATCATGAATGGCATCAA
CTCTGAATCAAATCTTTGCAGATGCACCTACTTCTCATTTCCACTGTCACATCATTTTTCCAGATCTCGC
TGCCTGTTATGTGGCCCACAAACCAAGACACGTTTTATGGCCATTAAAGCTGGCTGATCGTCGCCAAACA
CCAAATACATATCAATATGTACATTCGAGAAAGAAGCGATCAAAGAAGCGTCTTCGGGCGAGTAGGAGAA
TGCGGAGGAGAAGGAGAACGAGCTGATCTAGTATCTCTCCACAATCCAATGCCAACTGACCAACTGGCCA
TATTCGGAGCAATTTGAAGCCAATTTCCATCGCCTGGCGATCGCTCCATTCTTGGCTATATGTTTTTCAC
CGTTCCCGGGGCCATTTTCAAAGACTCGTCGGTAAGATAAGATTGTGTCACTCGCTGTCTCTCTTCATTT
GTCGAAGAATGCTGAGGAATTTCGCGATGACGTCGGCGAGTATTTTGAAGAATGAGAATAATTTGTATTT
ATACGAAAATCAGTTAGTGGAATTTTCTACAAAAACATGTTATCTATAGATAATTTTGTTGCAAAATATG
TTGACTATGACAAAGATTGTATGTATATACCTTTAATGTATTCTCATTTTCTTATGTATTTATAATGGCA
ATGATGATACTGATGATATTTTAAGATGATGCCAGACCACAGGCTGATTTCTGCGTCTTTTGCCGAACGC
AGTGCATGTGCGGTTGTTGTTTTTTGGAATAGTTTCAATTTTCGGACTGTCCGCTTTGATTTCAGTTTCT
TGGCTTATTCAAAAAGCAAAGTAAAGCCAAAAAAGCGAGATGGCAATACCAAATGCGGCAAAACGGTAGT
GGAAGGAAAGGGGTGCGGGGCAGCGGAAGGAAGGGTGGGGCGGGGCGTGGCGGGGTCTGTGGCTGGGCGC
GACGTCACCGACGTTGGAGCCACTCCTTTGACCATGTGTGCGTGTGTGTATTATTCGTGTCTCGCCACTC
GCCGGTTGTTTTTTTCTTTTTATCTCGCTCTCTCTAGCGCCATCTCGTACGCATGCTCAACGCACCGCAT
GTTGCCGTGTCCTTTATGCGTCATTTTGGCTCGAAATAGGCAATTATTTAAACAAAGATTAGTCAACGAA
AACGCTAAAATAAATAAGTCTACAATATGGTTACTTATTGCCATGTGTGTGCAGCCAACGATAGCAACAA
AAGCAACAACACAGTGGCTTTCCCTCTTTCACTTTTTGTTTGCAAGCGCGTGCGAGCAAGACGGCACGAC
CGGCAAACGCAATTACGCTGACAAAGAGCAGACGAAGTTTTGGCCGAAAAACATCAAGGCGCCTGATACG
AATGCATTTGCAATAACAATTGCGATATTTAATATTGTTTATGAAGCTGTTTGACTTCAAAACACACAAA
AAAAAAAATAAAACAAATTATTTGAAAGAGAATTAGGAATCGGACAGCTTATCGTTACGGGCTAACAGCA
CACCGAGACGAAATAGCTTACCTGACGTCACAGCCTCTGGAAGAACTGCCGCCAAGCAGAGAGAGAGAGA
AAAAGAGGGAGAGCAGCTTAGACCGCATGTGCTTGTGTGTGAGGCGTCTCTCTCTTCGTCTCCTGTTTGC
GCAAACGCATAGACTGCACTGAGAAAATCGATTACCTATTTTTTATGAATGAATATTTGCACTATTACTA
TTCAAAACTATTAAGATAGCAATCACATTCAATAGCCAAATACTATACCACCTGAGCGATGCAACGAAAT
GATCAATTTGAGCAAAAATGCTGCATATTTAGGACGGCATCATTATAGAAATGCTTCTTGCTGTGTACTT
TTCTCTCGTCTGGCAGCTGTTTCGCCGTTATTGTTAAAACCGGCTTAAGTTAGGTGTGTTTTCTACGACT
AGTGATGCCCCTACTAGAAGATGTGTGTTGCACAAATGTCCCTGAATAACCAATTTGAAGTGCAGATAGC
AGTAAACGTAAGCTAATATGAATATTATTTAACTGTAATGTTTTAATATCGCTGGACATTACTAATAAAC
CCACTATAAACACATGTACATATGTATGTTTTGGCATACAATGAGTAGTTGGGGAAAAAATGTGTAAAAG
CACCGTGACCATCACAGCATAAAGATAACCAGCTGAAGTATCGAATATGAGTAACCCCCAAATTGAATCA
CATGCCGCAACTGATAGGACCCATGGAAGTACACTCTTCATGGCGATATACAAGACACACACAAGCACGA
ACACCCAGTTGCGGAGGAAATTCTCCGTAAATGAAAACCCAATCGGCGAACAATTCATACCCATATATGG
TAAAAGTTTTGAACGCGACTTGAGAGCGGAGAGCATTGCGGCTGATAAGGTTTTAGCGCTAAGCGGGCTT
TATAAAACGGGCTGCGGGACCAGTTTTCATATCACTACCGTTTGAGTTCTTGTGCTGTGTGGATACTCCT
CCCGACACAAAGCCGCTCCATCAGCCAGCAGTCGTCTAATCCAGAGACCCCGGATCGGGGTACCAACATG
GTGAGCAAGGGCGAGGAGCTGTTCACCGGGGTGGTGCCCATCCTGGTCGAGCTGGACGGCGACGTAAACG
GCCACAAGTTCAGCGTGTCCGGCGAGGGCGAGGGCGATGCCACCTACGGCAAGCTGACCCTGAAGTTCAT
CTGCACCACCGGCAAGCTGCCCGTGCCCTGGCCCACCCTCGTGACCACCCTGACCTACGGCGTGCAGTGC
TTCAGCCGCTACCCCGACCACATGAAGCAGCACGACTTCTTCAAGTCCGCCATGCCCGAAGGCTACGTCC
AGGAGCGCACCATCTTCTTCAAGGACGACGGCAACTACAAGACCCGCGCCGAGGTGAAGTTCGAGGGCGA
CACCCTGGTGAACCGCATCGAGCTGAAGGGCATCGACTTCAAGGAGGACGGCAACATCCTGGGGCACAAG
CTGGAGTACAACTACAACAGCCACAACGTCTATATCATGGCCGACAAGCAGAAGAACGGCATCAAGGTGA
ACTTCAAGATCCGCCACAACATCGAGGACGGCAGCGTGCAGCTCGCCGACCACTACCAGCAGAACACCCC
CATCGGCGACGGCCCCGTGCTGCTGCCCGACAACCACTACCTGAGCACCCAGTCCGCCCTGAGCAAAGAC
CCCAACGAGAAGCGCGATCACATGGTCCTGCTGGAGTTCGTGACCGCCGCCGGGATCACTCTCGGCATGG
ACGAGCTGTACAAGCCAAGCTTGATGATGACTGAAAAGTTAAATTCTGGGCACACTAATTTAACAAGCAA
GGGGATTATAAATGATCTTCAAATTGCTGGAAACACAAGTGACGATATGGGCTGGAAATCAAAGCTGAAG
CTGCCGCCAAAGGACAACCGATTCAAAACAACTGATGTGACCGATACGCGAGGCAATGAATTCGAGGAGT
TTTGCCTTAAAAGAGAACTGCTTATGGGTATATTCGAGAAGGGATGGGAGCGCCCTTCGCCAATTCAGGA
AGCAGCTATTCCTATAGCATTAAGTGGAAAAGATGTGCTGGCTCGGGCCAAGAACGGCACAGGCAAGACA
GGAGCCTACTGCATCCCAGTTTTAGAACAAATCGACCCAACCAAGGACTACATTCAGGCACTTGTGATGG
TCCCCACCCGAGAGTTGGCGCTACAAACCTCACAGATATGTATTGAGCTGGCGAAACATCTTGATATCCG
GGTAATGGTCACAACGGGAGGTACCATTCTAAAGGATGACATTCTTCGTATTTATCAAAAAGTACAATTA
ATTATTGCCACTCCCGGACGAATATTAGATCTGATGGATAAGAAAGTTGCCGATATGTCGCATTGCAGAA
TATTAGTTTTGGATGAGGCCGATAAGCTATTGTCGCTTGATTTTCAAGGCATGCTGGATCATGTTATACT
AAAGTTACCAAAGGATCCACAGATCTTGCTATTTTCCGCAACATTTCCACTAACAGTCAAGAATTTCATG
GAGAAGCATTTACGCGAGCCTTACGAGATCAACCTGATGGAGGAGCTAACACTGAAGGGTGTCACTCAGT
ACTATGCATTCGTACAGGAGCGCCAGAAAGTACACGCCTTGAATACGGCCTTTTCGAAGCTGCAGATCAA
TCAGTCTATCATATTCTGCAATTCCACGCAACGTGTCGAGCTATTGGCCAAAAAGATCACAGAGCTTGGA
TATTGCTGTTACTATATACACGCTAAGATGGCCCAGGCACACAGAAATCGAGTATTCCACGATTTCCGCC
AAGGACTCTGTCGCAATCTGGTGTGCTCCGACCTGTTCACCCGTGGTATCGACGTGCAGGCCGTGAATGT
AGTAATCAATTTCGATTTCCCACGAATGGCAGAGACATACTTGCATCGAATTGGTCGCTCAGGACGTTTC
GGTCATTTGGGTATTGCTATTAATCTGATAACCTACGAGGATCGGTTTGATCTGCATCGGATTGAAAAAG
AACTTGGAACCGAAATAAAGCCTATTCCGAAGGTCATAGACCCCGCCCTTTATGTCGCAAACGTTGGCGC
ATCCGTTGGCGATACTTGCAACAACAGTGATCTGAATAATTCTGCGAACGAGGAGGGCAACGTTAGCAAA
TAAGCGGCCGCTCGAGTCTAGAGGGCCCGCGGTTCGAAGGTAAGCCTATCCCTAACCCTCTCCTCGGTCT
CGATTCTACGCGTACCGGTCATCATCACCATCACCATTGAGTTTAAACCCGCTGATCAGCCTCGACTGTG
CCTTCTAAGGCCTGAGCTCGCTGATCAGCCTCGATCGAGGATCCAGACATGATAAGATACATTGATGAGT
TTGGACAAACCACAACTAGAATGCAGTGAAAAAAATGCTTTATTTGTGAAATTTGTGATGCTATTGCTTT
ATTTGTAACCATTATAAGCTGCAATAAACAAGTTAACAACAACAATTGCATTCATTTTATGTTTCAGGTT
CAGGGGGAGGTGTGGGAGGTTTTTTAAAGCAAGTAAAACCTCTACAAATGTGGTATGGCTGATTATGATC
AGTCGACCGATGCCCTTGAGAGCCTTCAACCCAGTCAGCTCCTTCCGGTGGGCGCGGGGCATGACTATCG
TCGCCGCACTTATGACTGTCTTCTTTATCATGCAACTCGTAGGACAGGTGCCGGCAGCGCTCTGGGTCAT
TTTCGGCGAGGACCGCTTTCGCTGGAGCGCGACGATGATCGGCCTGTCGCTTGCGGTATTCGGAATCTTG
CACGCCCTCGCTCAAGCCTTCGTCACTGGTCCCGCCACCAAACGTTTCGGCGAGAAGCAGGCCATTATCG
CCGGCATGGCGGCCGACGCGCTGGGCTACGTCTTGCTGGCGTTCGCGACGCGAGGCTGGATGGCCTTCCC
CATTATGATTCTTCTCGCTTCCGGCGGCATCGGGATGCCCGCGTTGCAGGCCATGCTGTCCAGGCAGGTA
GATGACGACCATCAGGGACAGCTTCAAGGATCGCTCGCGGCTCTTACCAGCCAGCAAAAGGCCAGGAACC
GTAAAAAGGCCGCGTTGCTGGCGTTTTTCCATAGGCTCCGCCCCCCTGACGAGCATCACAAAAATCGACG
CTCAAGTCAGAGGTGGCGAAACCCGACAGGACTATAAAGATACCAGGCGTTTCCCCCTGGAAGCTCCCTC
GTGCGCTCTCCTGTTCCGACCCTGCCGCTTACCGGATACCTGTCCGCCTTTCTCCCTTCGGGAAGCGTGG
CGCTTTCTCAATGCTCACGCTGTAGGTATCTCAGTTCGGTGTAGGTCGTTCGCTCCAAGCTGGGCTGTGT
GCACGAACCCCCCGTTCAGCCCGACCGCTGCGCCTTATCCGGTAACTATCGTCTTGAGTCCAACCCGGTA
AGACACGACTTATCGCCACTGGCAGCAGCCACTGGTAACAGGATTAGCAGAGCGAGGTATGTAGGCGGTG
CTACAGAGTTCTTGAAGTGGTGGCCTAACTACGGCTACACTAGAAGGACAGTATTTGGTATCTGCGCTCT
GCTGAAGCCAGTTACCTTCGGAAAAAGAGTTGGTAGCTCTTGATCCGGCAAACAAACCACCGCTGGTAGC
GGTGGTTTTTTTGTTTGCAAGCAGCAGATTACGCGCAGAAAAAAAGGATCTCAAGAAGATCCTTTGATCT
TTTCTACGGGGTCTGACGCTCAGTGGAACGAAAACTCACGTTAAGGGATTTTGGTCATGAGATTATCAAA
AAGGATCTTCACCTAGATCCTTTTAAATTAAAAATGAAGTTTTAAATCAATCTAAAGTATATATGAGTAA
ACTTGGTCTGACAGTTACCAATGCTTAATCAGTGAGGCACCTATCTCAGCGATCTGTCTATTTCGTTCAT
CCATAGTTGCCTGACTCCCCGTCGTGTAGATAACTACGATACGGGAGGGCTTACCATCTGGCCCCAGTGC
TGCAATGATACCGCGAGACCCACGCTCACCGGCTCCAGATTTATCAGCAATAAACCAGCCAGCCGGAAGG
GCCGAGCGCAGAAGTGGTCCTGCAACTTTATCCGCCTCCATCCAGTCTATTAATTGTTGCCGGGAAGCTA
GAGTAAGTAGTTCGCCAGTTAATAGTTTGCGCAACGTTGTTGCCATTGCTGCAGGCATCGTGGTGTCACG
CTCGTCGTTTGGTATGGCTTCATTCAGCTCCGGTTCCCAACGATCAAGGCGAGTTACATGATCCCCCATG
TTGTGCAAAAAAGCGGTTAGCTCCTTCGGTCCTCCGATCGTTGTCAGAAGTAAGTTGGCCGCAGTGTTAT
CACTCATGGTTATGGCAGCACTGCATAATTCTCTTACTGTCATGCCATCCGTAAGATGCTTTTCTGTGAC
TGGTGAGTACTCAACCAAGTCATTCTGAGAATAGTGTATGCGGCGACCGAGTTGCTCTTGCCCGGCGTCA
ACACGGGATAATACCGCGCCACATAGCAGAACTTTAAAAGTGCTCATCATTGGAAAACGTTCTTCGGGGC
GAAAACTCTCAAGGATCTTACCGCTGTTGAGATCCAGTTCGATGTAACCCACTCGTGCACCCAACTGATC
TTCAGCATCTTTTACTTTCACCAGCGTTTCTGGGTGAGCAAAAACAGGAAGGCAAAATGCCGCAAAAAAG
GGAATAAGGGCGACACGGAAATGTTGAATACTCATACTCTTCCTTTTTCAATATTATTGAAGCATTTATC
AGGGTTATTGTCTCATGAGCGGATACATATTTGAATGTATTTAGAAAAATAAACAAATAGGGGTTCCGCG
CACATTTCCCCGAAAAGTGCCACCTGACGTCTAAGAAACCATTATTATCATGACATTAACCTATAAAAAT
AGGCGTATCACGAGGCCCTTTCGT
